>Addgene plasmid #160705 | pTrichoGate-5 | addgene full sequence | sequence record 325821 | Addgene NGS Result
GGTCTCTAATGCTCGAGATGGCTACTATGGTCAGCAAGGGCGAAGAACTTTTTACTGGTGTCGTCCCAAT
CCTGGTCGAACTGGATGGCGATGTCAACGGTCATAAGTTCTCTGTTAGCGGCGAGGGTGAAGGCGACGCT
ACCTACGGCAAGCTCACTTTGAAGTTTATCTGCACCACTGGCAAGCTCCCCGTCCCTTGGCCAACCCTCG
TTACCACTCTGACTTACGGCGTTCAGTGCTTCAGCCGCTATCCAGACCACATGAAGCAACATGATTTCTT
TAAGTCCGCCATGCCCGAGGGTTACGTCCAGGAACGCACCATCTTCTTTAAGGACGATGGCAACTATAAG
ACCCGAGCTGAGGTCAAGTTCGAAGGTGACACTCTCGTTAACCGTATCGAGCTGAAGGGCATTGACTTTA
AGGAAGATGGTAACATTCTTGGCCACAAGTTGGAGTACAACTATAACTCACATAACGTCTACATCATGGC
CGATAAGCAGAAGAACGGTATTAAGGTTAACTTCAAGATCCGCCACAACATTGAAGACGGCTCCGTCCAA
CTGGCTGATCATTACCAGCAAAACACCCCTATTGGTGACGGCCCCGTTCTCCTGCCTGATAACCACTATC
TTTCCACTCAGTCAGCTTTGTCTAAGGACCCAAACGAGAAGCGAGATCACATGGTCCTGCTGGAGTTTGT
CACTGCTGCTGGTATCACCCTGGGCATGGACGAGTTGTATAAGTAAGCTTAGAGACCGGGGATCCTCTAG
AGTCGACCTGCAGGCATGCAAGCTTGGCGTAATCATGGTCATAGCTGTTTCCTGTGTGAAATTGTTATCC
GCTCACAATTCCACACAACATACGAGCCGGAAGCATAAAGTGTAAAGCCTGGGGTGCCTAATGAGTGAGC
TAACTCACATTAATTGCGTTGCGCTCACTGCCCGCTTTCCAGTCGGGAAACCTGTCGTGCCAGCTGCATT
AATGAATCGGCCAACGCGCGGGGAGAGGCGGTTTGCGTATTGGGCGCTCTTCCGCTTCCTCGCTCACTGA
CTCGCTGCGCTCGGTCGTTCGGCTGCGGCGAGCGGTATCAGCTCACTCAAAGGCGGTAATACGGTTATCC
ACAGAATCAGGGGATAACGCAGGAAAGAACATGTGAGCAAAAGGCCAGCAAAAGGCCAGGAACCGTAAAA
AGGCCGCGTTGCTGGCGTTTTTCCATAGGCTCCGCCCCCCTGACGAGCATCACAAAAATCGACGCTCAAG
TCAGAGGTGGCGAAACCCGACAGGACTATAAAGATACCAGGCGTTTCCCCCTGGAAGCTCCCTCGTGCGC
TCTCCTGTTCCGACCCTGCCGCTTACCGGATACCTGTCCGCCTTTCTCCCTTCGGGAAGCGTGGCGCTTT
CTCATAGCTCACGCTGTAGGTATCTCAGTTCGGTGTAGGTCGTTCGCTCCAAGCTGGGCTGTGTGCACGA
ACCCCCCGTTCAGCCCGACCGCTGCGCCTTATCCGGTAACTATCGTCTTGAGTCCAACCCGGTAAGACAC
GACTTATCGCCACTGGCAGCAGCCACTGGTAACAGGATTAGCAGAGCGAGGTATGTAGGCGGTGCTACAG
AGTTCTTGAAGTGGTGGCCTAACTACGGCTACACTAGAAGAACAGTATTTGGTATCTGCGCTCTGCTGAA
GCCAGTTACCTTCGGAAAAAGAGTTGGTAGCTCTTGATCCGGCAAACAAACCACCGCTGGTAGCGGTGGT
TTTTTTGTTTGCAAGCAGCAGATTACGCGCAGAAAAAAAGGATCTCAAGAAGATCCTTTGATCTTTTCTA
CGGGGTCTGACGCTCAGTGGAACGAAAACTCACGTTAAGGGATTTTGGTCATGAGATTATCAAAAAGGAT
CTTCACCTAGATCCTTTTAAATTAAAAATGAAGTTTTAAATCAATCTAAAGTATATATGAGTAAACTTGG
TCTGACAGTTACCAATGCTTAATCAGTGAGGCACCTATCTCAGCGATCTGTCTATTTCGTTCATCCATAG
TTGCCTGACTCCCCGTCGTGTAGATAACTACGATACGGGAGGGCTTACCATCTGGCCCCAGTGCTGCAAT
GATACCGCGAGAACCACGCTCACCGGCTCCAGATTTATCAGCAATAAACCAGCCAGCCGGAAGGGCCGAG
CGCAGAAGTGGTCCTGCAACTTTATCCGCCTCCATCCAGTCTATTAATTGTTGCCGGGAAGCTAGAGTAA
GTAGTTCGCCAGTTAATAGTTTGCGCAACGTTGTTGCCATTGCTACAGGCATCGTGGTGTCACGCTCGTC
GTTTGGTATGGCTTCATTCAGCTCCGGTTCCCAACGATCAAGGCGAGTTACATGATCCCCCATGTTGTGC
AAAAAAGCGGTTAGCTCCTTCGGTCCTCCGATCGTTGTCAGAAGTAAGTTGGCCGCAGTGTTATCACTCA
TGGTTATGGCAGCACTGCATAATTCTCTTACTGTCATGCCATCCGTAAGATGCTTTTCTGTGACTGGTGA
GTACTCAACCAAGTCATTCTGAGAATAGTGTATGCGGCGACCGAGTTGCTCTTGCCCGGCGTCAATACGG
GATAATACCGCGCCACATAGCAGAACTTTAAAAGTGCTCATCATTGGAAAACGTTCTTCGGGGCGAAAAC
TCTCAAGGATCTTACCGCTGTTGAGATCCAGTTCGATGTAACCCACTCGTGCACCCAACTGATCTTCAGC
ATCTTTTACTTTCACCAGCGTTTCTGGGTGAGCAAAAACAGGAAGGCAAAATGCCGCAAAAAAGGGAATA
AGGGCGACACGGAAATGTTGAATACTCATACTCTTCCTTTTTCAATATTATTGAAGCATTTATCAGGGTT
ATTGTCTCATGAGCGGATACATATTTGAATGTATTTAGAAAAATAAACAAATAGGGGTTCCGCGCACATT
TCCCCGAAAAGTGCCACCTGACGTCTAAGAAACCATTATTATCATGACATTAACCTATAAAAATAGGCGT
ATCACGAGGCCCTTTCGACTCGCGCGTTTCGGTGATGACGGTGAAAACCTCTGACACATGCAGCTCCCGG
AGATGGTCACAGCTTGTCTGTAAGCGGATGCCGGGAGCAGACAAGCCCGTCAGGGCGCGTCAGCGGGTGT
TGGCGGGTGTCGGGGCTGGCTTAACTATGCGGCATCAGAGCAGATTGTACTGAGAGTGCACCATATGCGG
TGTGAAATACCGCACAGATGCGTAAGGAGAAAATACCGCATCAGGCGCCATTCGCCATTCAGGCTGCGCA
ACTGTTGGGAAGGGCGATCGGTGCGGGCCTCTTCGCTATTACGCCAGCTGGCGAAAGGGGGATGTGCTGC
AAGGCGATTAAGTTGGGTAACGCCAGGGTTTTCCCAGTCACGACGTTGTAAAACGACGGCCAGTGAATTC
GAGCTCGGTACCC
Features (pLannotate 1.2.2; 12 found; start..end, strand, type, name):
     27..743     +  CDS            EGFP: EGFP is a basic (constitutively fluorescent) green fluorescent protein published in 1996, derived from Aequorea victoria. It is reported to be a rapidly-maturing weak dimer with moderate acid sensitivity.
    756..795     +  misc_feature   MCS (fragment): pUC18/19 multiple cloning site
    832..848     -  protein_bind   lac operator: The lac repressor binds to the lac operator to inhibit transcription in E. coli. This inhibition can be relieved by adding lactose or isopropyl-β-D-thiogalactopyranoside (IPTG). lac repressor encoded by lacI
    856..886     -  promoter       lac promoter: promoter for the E. coli lac operon
    901..922     -  protein_bind   CAP binding site: CAP binding activates transcription in the presence of cAMP. E. coli catabolite activator protein
    935..1027    -  CDS            lacI (fragment): lac repressor; lacI; The lac repressor binds to the lac operator to inhibit transcription in E. coli. This inhibition can be relieved by adding lactose or isopropyl-β-D-thiogalactopyranoside (IPTG).
   1210..1798    -  rep_origin     ori: high-copy-number ColE1/pMB1/pBR322/pUC origin of replication
   1969..2829    -  CDS            AmpR: β-lactamase; bla; confers resistance to ampicillin, carbenicillin, and related antibiotics
   2830..2934    -  promoter       AmpR promoter: bla
   3029..3064    +  CDS            rop (fragment): Rop protein, which maintains plasmids at low copy number; rop
   3166..3265    +  misc_feature   bom (fragment): basis of mobility region from pBR322
   3271..3428    -  CDS            lacZα (fragment): LacZα fragment of β-galactosidase; lacZ fragment
