[The description below was written by a language model from this plasmid's Addgene catalogue record and pLannotate feature annotations shown in this document.]
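Description:
pTrichoGate-5 is a small (about 3.4 kb) synthetic-biology parts plasmid built on the pICH41021 backbone, a pUC-type cloning vector. It belongs to the TrichoGate vector system developed for large-scale functional analysis of genes in the filamentous fungus Trichoderma. The plasmid is maintained in E. coli through a high-copy ColE1/pUC-type origin of replication and is selected with ampicillin via the β-lactamase (AmpR) gene and its native promoter.

The payload is a synthetic eGFP coding sequence, codon-optimised for Trichoderma, which the record describes as bordered by BsaI restriction sites. BsaI is a type IIS enzyme that cuts outside its recognition sequence. Flanking sites of this kind normally allow the module to be released with defined overhangs and joined in order with other parts, such as promoters, terminators or genes of interest, in Golden Gate-style assembly. The BsaI sites themselves and their overhangs are not annotated in the feature table.

The table shows the EGFP open reading frame next to a fragment of the pUC18/19 multiple cloning site. Remnants of the lac region are also present: the lac promoter, operator, CAP binding site, and fragments of lacZα and lacI. Short rop and bom fragments appear as backbone vestiges. The lac promoter lies downstream of the EGFP sequence and on the opposite strand. No fungal promoter, terminator or fungal selection marker is annotated. The plasmid therefore serves as a donor of the reporter module rather than as an expression vector, most plausibly for building GFP fusions or reporter constructs destined for Trichoderma.
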