Addgene plasmid #160705: pTrichoGate-5
Purpose: Trichoderma optimised Synthetic eGFP bordered by BsaI restriction sites
Depositing lab: Artemio Mendoza. Depositing organization: Lincoln University. Publication: TrichoGate: An Improved Vector System for a Large Scale of Functional Analysis of Trichoderma Genes. Nogueira-Lopez G, Padilla-Arizmendi F, Inwood S, Lyne S, Steyaert JM, Nieto-Jacobo MF, Stewart A, Mendoza-Mendoza A. Front Microbiol. 2019 Dec 10;10:2794. doi: 10.3389/fmicb.2019.02794. eCollection 2019. PubMed 31921006.
Backbone
  Vector backbone: pICH41021
  Vector type: Synthetic Biology
Growth in bacteria
  Bacterial resistance: Ampicillin, 100 μg/mL
  Growth temperature: 37°C
  Growth strain: DH5alpha
  Copy number: High Copy
Gene/Insert
  Gene/Insert name: Trichoderma optimised Synthetic eGFP
  Species: Synthetic
  GenBank ID: MN007109
  Cloning method: Ligation Independent Cloning
Terms and licenses: Academic/Nonprofit Terms; Industry Terms: Not Available to Industry
How to cite: pTrichoGate-5 was a gift from Artemio Mendoza (Addgene plasmid # 160705 ; http://n2t.net/addgene:160705 ; RRID:Addgene_160705)
